>Addgene plasmid #237624 | pRK5_msfGFP-HMGB1-Mut-F13A | addgene full sequence | sequence record 471716 | Addgene NGS Result
TTCGAGCTCGCCCGACATTGATTATTGACTAGTTATTAATAGTAATCAATTACGGGGTCATTAGTTCATA
GCCCATATATGGAGTTCCGCGTTACATAACTTACGGTAAATGGCCCGCCTGGCTGACCGCCCAACGACCC
CCGCCCATTGACGTCAATAATGACGTATGTTCCCATAGTAACGCCAATAGGGACTTTCCATTGACGTCAA
TGGGTGGAGTATTTACGGTAAACTGCCCACTTGGCAGTACATCAAGTGTATCATATGCCAAGTACGCCCC
CTATTGACGTCAATGACGGTAAATGGCCCGCCTGGCATTATGCCCAGTACATGACCTTATGGGACTTTCC
TACTTGGCAGTACATCTACGTATTAGTCATCGCTATTACCATGGTGATGCGGTTTTGGCAGTACATCAAT
GGGCGTGGATAGCGGTTTGACTCACGGGGATTTCCAAGTCTCCACCCCATTGACGTCAATGGGAGTTTGT
TTTGGCACCAAAATCAACGGGACTTTCCAAAATGTCGTAACAACTCCGCCCCATTGACGCAAATGGGCGG
TAGGCGTGTACGGTGGGAGGTCTATATAAGCAGAGCTCGTTTAGTGAACCGTCAGATCGCCTGGAGACGC
CATCCACGCTGTTTTGACCTCCATAGAAGACACCGGGACCGATCCAGCCTCCGCGGCCGGGAACGGTGCA
TTGGAACGCGGATTCCCCGTGCCAAGAGTGACGTAAGTACCGCCTATAGAGTCTATAGGCCCACCCCCTT
GGCTTCGTTAGAACGCGGCTACAATTAATACATAACCTTATGTATCATACACATACGATTTAGGTGACAC
TATAGAATAACATCCACTTTGCCTTTCTCTCCACAGGTGTCCACTCCCAGGTCCAACTGCACCTCGGTTC
TATCGATTGAATTCGTACCGGTGCCACCATGGTGAGCAAGGGCGAGGAGCTGTTCACCGGGGTGGTGCCC
ATCCTGGTCGAGCTGGACGGCGACGTAAACGGCCACAAGTTCAGCGTGCGCGGCGAGGGCGAGGGCGATG
CCACCAACGGCAAGCTGACCCTGAAGTTCATCTGCACCACCGGCAAGCTGCCCGTGCCCTGGCCCACCCT
CGTGACCACCCTGACCTACGGCGTGCAGTGCTTCAGCCGCTACCCCGACCACATGAAGCAGCACGACTTC
TTCAAGTCCGCCATGCCCGAAGGCTACGTCCAGGAGCGCACCATCTCCTTCAAGGACGACGGCACCTACA
AGACCCGCGCCGAGGTGAAGTTCGAGGGCGACACCCTGGTGAACCGCATCGAGCTGAAGGGCATCGACTT
CAAGGAGGACGGCAACATCCTGGGGCACAAGCTGGAGTACAACTTCAACAGCCACAACGTCTATATCACG
GCCGACAAGCAGAAGAACGGCATCAAGGCGAACTTCAAGATCCGCCACAACGTCGAGGACGGCAGCGTGC
AGCTCGCCGACCACTACCAGCAGAACACCCCCATCGGCGACGGCCCCGTGCTGCTGCCCGACAACCACTA
CCTGAGCACCCAGTCCAAGCTGAGCAAAGACCCCAACGAGAAGCGCGATCACATGGTCCTGCTGGAGTTC
GTGACCGCCGCCGGGATCACTCTCGGCATGGACGAGCTGTACACGGCGATGGGCAAAGGAGATCCTAAGA
AGCCGAGAGGCAAAATGTCATCATATGCATTTTTTGTGCAAACTTGTCGGGAGGAGCATAAGAAGAAGCA
CCCAGATGCTTCAGTCAACTTCTCAGAGTTTTCTAAGAAGTGCTCAGAGAGGTGGAAGACCATGTCTGCT
AAAGAGAAAGGAAAATTTGAAGATATGGCAAAAGCGGACAAGGCCCGTTATGAAAGAGAAATGAAAACCT
ATATCCCTCCCAAAGGGGAGACAAAAAAGAAGTTCAAGGATCCCAATGCACCCAAGAGGCCTCCTTCGGC
CTTCTTCCTCTTCTGCTCTGAGTATCGCCCAAAAATCAAAGGAGAACATCCTGGCCTGTCCATTGGTGAT
GTTGCGAAGAAACTGGGAGAGATGTGGAATAACACTGCTGCAGATGACAAGCAGCCTTATGAAAAGAAGG
CTGCGAAGCTGAAGGAAAAATATGAAAAGGATATTGCTGCATATCGAGCTAAAGGAAAGCCTGATGCAGC
AAAAAAGGGAGTTGTCAAGGCTGAAAAAAGCAAGAAAAGGAAGAGGAGGAAGATGAGGAAGATGAAGAGG
ATGAGGAGGAGGAGGAAGATGAAGAAGATGAAGATGAAGAAGAAGATGATGATGATGAATAAGTTGGTTC
TAGCGCAGTTCGCGTTCTCCTGTCTATAATCTAGAGTCGACCTGCAGAAGCTTGGCCGCCATGGCCCAAC
TTGTTTATTGCAGCTTATAATGGTTACAAATAAAGCAATAGCATCACAAATTTCACAAATAAAGCATTTT
TTTCACTGCATTCTAGTTGTGGTTTGTCCAAACTCATCAATGTATCTTATCATGTCTGGATCGGGAATTA
ATTCGGCGCAGCACCATGGCCTGAAATAACCTCTGAAAGAGGAACTTGGTTAGGTACCTTCTGAGGCGGA
AAGAACCAGCTGTGGAATGTGTGTCAGTTAGGGTGTGGAAAGTCCCCAGGCTCCCCAGCAGGCAGAAGTA
TGCAAAGCATGCATCTCAATTAGTCAGCAACCAGGTGTGGAAAGTCCCCAGGCTCCCCAGCAGGCAGAAG
TATGCAAAGCATGCATCTCAATTAGTCAGCAACCATAGTCCCGCCCCTAACTCCGCCCATCCCGCCCCTA
ACTCCGCCCAGTTCCGCCCATTCTCCGCCCCATGGCTGACTAATTTTTTTTATTTATGCAGAGGCCGAGG
CCGCCTCGGCCTCTGAGCTATTCCAGAAGTAGTGAGGAGGCTTTTTTGGAGGCCTAGGCTTTTGCAAAAA
GCTGTTAACAGCTTGGCACTGGCCGTCGTTTTACAACGTCGTGACTGGGAAAACCCTGGCGTTACCCAAC
TTAATCGCCTTGCAGCACATCCCCCTTTCGCCAGCTGGCGTAATAGCGAAGAGGCCCGCACCGATCGCCC
TTCCCAACAGTTGCGCAGCCTGAATGGCGAATGGCGCCTGATGCGGTATTTTCTCCTTACGCATCTGTGC
GGTATTTCACACCGCATA
[142 nt withheld, positions 3169-3310]
C
[141 nt withheld, positions 3312-3452]
CCTTTGACGTTGGAGTCCACGTTCTTT
[37 nt withheld, positions 3480-3516]
ACCCTATCTCGGGCTATTCTTTTGATTTATAAGGGATTTTGCCGATTTCGGCCTATTGGTTAAAAAATGA
GCTGATTTAACAAAAATTTAACGCGAATTTTAACAAAATATTAACGTTTACAATTTTATGGTGCACTCTC
AGTACAATCTGCTCTGATGCCGCATAGTTAAGCCAGCCCCGACACCCGCCAACACCCGCTGACGCGCCCT
GACGGGCTTGTCTGCTCCCGGCATCCGCTTACAGACAAGCTGTGACCGTCTCCGGGAGCTGCATGTGTCA
GAGGTTTTCACCGTCATCACCGAAACGCGCGAGACGAAAGGGCCTCGTGATACGCCTATTTTTATAGGTT
AATGTCATGATAATAATGGTTTCTTAGACGTCAGGTGGCACTTTTCGGGGAAATGTGCGCGGAACCCCTA
TTTGTTTATTTTTCTAAATACATTCAAATATGTATCCGCTCATGAGACAATAACCCTGATAAATGCTTCA
ATAATATTGAAAAAGGAAGAGTATGAGTATTCAACATTTCCGTGTCGCCCTTATTCCCTTTTTTGCGGCA
TTTTGCCTTCCTGTTTTTGCTCACCCAGAAACGCTGGTGAAAGTAAAAGATGCTGAAGATCAGTTGGGTG
CACGAGTGGGTTACATCGAACTGGATCTCAACAGCGGTAAGATCCTTGAGAGTTTTCGCCCCGAAGAACG
TTTTCCAATGATGAGCACTTTTAAAGTTCTGCTATGTGGCGCGGTATTATCCCGTATTGACGCCGGGCAA
GAGCAACTCGGTCGCCGCATACACTATTCTCAGAATGACTTGGTTGAGTACTCACCAGTCACAGAAAAGC
ATCTTACGGATGGCATGACAGTAAGAGAATTATGCAGTGCTGCCATAACCATGAGTGATAACACTGCGGC
CAACTTACTTCTGACAACGATCGGAGGACCGAAGGAGCTAACCGCTTTTTTGCACAACATGGGGGATCAT
GTAACTCGCCTTGATCGTTGGGAACCGGAGCTGAATGAAGCCATACCAAACGACGAGCGTGACACCACGA
TGCCTGTAGCAATGGCAACAACGTTGCGCAAACTATTAACTGGCGAACTACTTACTCTAGCTTCCCGGCA
ACAATTAATAGACTGGATGGAGGCGGATAAAGTTGCAGGACCACTTCTGCGCTCGGCCCTTCCGGCTGGC
TGGTTTATTGCTGATAAATCTGGAGCCGGTGAGCGTGGGTCTCGCGGTATCATTGCAGCACTGGGGCCAG
ATGGTAAGCCCTCCCGTATCGTAGTTATCTACACGACGGGGAGTCAGGCAACTATGGATGAACGAAATAG
ACAGATCGCTGAGATAGGTGCCTCACTGATTAAGCATTGGTAACTGTCAGACCAAGTTTACTCATATATA
CTTTAGATTGATTTAAAACTTCATTTTTAATTTAAAAGGATCTAGGTGAAGATCCTTTTTGATAATCTCA
TGACCAAAATCCCTTAACGTGAGTTTTCGTTCCACTGAGCGTCAGACCCCGTAGAAAAGATCAAAGGATC
TTCTTGAGATCCTTTTTTTCTGCGCGTAATCTGCTGCTTGCAAACAAAAAAACCACCGCTACCAGCGGTG
GTTTGTTTGCCGGATCAAGAGCTACCAACTCTTTTTCCGAAGGTAACTGGCTTCAGCAGAGCGCAGATAC
CAAATACTGTTCTTCTAGTGTAGCCGTAGTTAGGCCACCACTTCAAGAACTCTGTAGCACCGCCTACATA
CCTCGCTCTGCTAATCCTGTTACCAGTGGCTGCTGCCAGTGGCGATAAGTCGTGTCTTACCGGGTTGGAC
TCAAGACGATAGTTACCGGATAAGGCGCAGCGGTCGGGCTGAACGGGGGGTTCGTGCACACAGCCCAGCT
TGGAGCGAACGACCTACACCGAACTGAGATACCTACAGCGTGAGCTATGAGAAAGCGCCACGCTTCCCGA
AGGGAGAAAGGCGGACAGGTATCCGGTAAGCGGCAGGGTCGGAACAGGAGAGCGCACGAGGGAGCTTCCA
GGGGGAAACGCCTGGTATCTTTATAGTCCTGTCGGGTTTCGCCACCTCTGACTTGAGCGTCGATTTTTGT
GATGCTCGTCAGGGGGGCGGAGCCTATGGAAAAACGCCAGCAACGCGGCCTTTTTACGGTTCCTGGCCTT
TTGCTGGCCTTTTGCTCACATGTTCTTTCCTGCGTTATCCCCTGATTCTGTGGATAACCGTATTACCGCC
TTTGAGTGAGCTGATACCGCTCGCCGCAGCCGAACGACCGAGCGCAGCGAGTCAGTGAGCGAGGAAGCGG
AAGAGCGCCCAATACGCAAACCGCCTCTCCCCGCGCGTTGGCCGATTCATTAATGCAGCTGGCACGACAG
GTTTCCCGACTGGAAAGCGGGCAGTGAGCGCAACGCAATTAATGTGAGTTAGCTCACTCATTAGGCACCC
CAGGCTTTACACTTTATGCTTCCGGCTCGTATGTTGTGTGGAATTGTGAGCGGATAACAATTTCACACAG
GAAACAGCTATGACATGATTACGAATTAA
Features (pLannotate 1.2.2; 22 found; start..end, strand, type, name):
     14..393     +  enhancer       CMV enhancer: human cytomegalovirus immediate early enhancer
    394..597     +  promoter       CMV promoter: human cytomegalovirus (CMV) immediate early promoter
    733..776     +  intron         CMV intron (fragment): modified intron A from human cytomegalovirus
    828..846     +  promoter       SP6 promoter: promoter for bacteriophage SP6 RNA polymerase
    850..887     +  CDS            IgH signal sequence (fragment): signal sequence from the mouse immunoglobulin heavy chain variable region
    939..1653    +  CDS            SiriusGFP (fragment): enhanced GFP (EGFP) derivative that exhibits robust folding and enhanced photostability (Zhong et al., 2019) mammalian codon-optimized
   1659..2201    +  CDS            HMGB1 (fragment): HMGB1_BOVIN - Also known as HMG1. Experimental evidence at protein level: Swiss-Prot protein existence level 1. In the extracellular compartment (following either active secretion or passive release)involved in regulation of the inflammatory response. Fully reduced HGMB1 (which subsequently gets oxidized after release) in association with CXCL12 mediates the recruitment of inflammatory cells during the initial phase of tissue injury; the CXCL12:HMGB1 complex triggers CXCR4 homodimerization (By similarity). Induces the migration of monocyte-derived immature dendritic cells and seems to regulate
   2340..2357    +  misc_feature   MCS (fragment): pUC18/19 multiple cloning site
   2378..2512    +  polyA_signal   SV40 poly(A) signal: SV40 polyadenylation signal
   2581..2938    +  promoter       SV40 promoter: SV40 enhancer and early promoter
   2957..3111    +  CDS            lacZα (fragment): LacZα fragment of β-galactosidase; lacZ fragment
   3117..3168    -  misc_feature   bom (fragment): basis of mobility region from pBR322
   3187..3567    +  rep_origin     M13 ori (sequence partly withheld): M13 bacteriophage origin of replication; arrow indicates direction of (+) strand synthesis
   3643..3692    -  misc_feature   bom (fragment): basis of mobility region from pBR322
   3794..3829    -  CDS            rop (fragment): Rop protein, which maintains plasmids at low copy number; rop
   3924..4028    +  promoter       AmpR promoter: bla
   4029..4889    +  CDS            AmpR: β-lactamase; bla; confers resistance to ampicillin, carbenicillin, and related antibiotics
   5060..5648    +  rep_origin     ori: high-copy-number ColE1/pMB1/pBR322/pUC origin of replication
   5831..5923    +  CDS            lacI (fragment): lac repressor; lacI; The lac repressor binds to the lac operator to inhibit transcription in E. coli. This inhibition can be relieved by adding lactose or isopropyl-β-D-thiogalactopyranoside (IPTG).
   5936..5957    +  protein_bind   CAP binding site: CAP binding activates transcription in the presence of cAMP. E. coli catabolite activator protein
   5972..6002    +  promoter       lac promoter: promoter for the E. coli lac operon
   6010..6026    +  protein_bind   lac operator: The lac repressor binds to the lac operator to inhibit transcription in E. coli. This inhibition can be relieved by adding lactose or isopropyl-β-D-thiogalactopyranoside (IPTG). lac repressor encoded by lacI
