[The description below was written by a language model from this plasmid's Addgene catalogue record and pLannotate feature annotations shown in this document.]
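Description:
pRK5_msfGFP-HMGB1-Mut-F13A is a mammalian expression plasmid of about 6.1 kb, built on the pRK5 backbone for overexpression of a fluorescently tagged variant of human HMGB1. It is propagated in E. coli as a high-copy plasmid through a ColE1/pUC-type origin and selected with ampicillin via the β-lactamase gene and its own promoter. The backbone also carries an M13 phage origin for single-stranded DNA production. Short remnants of lacZα, lacI, rop, bom and the lac promoter/operator are leftovers from the parental cloning vectors and have no functional role in the design.

The expression cassette is driven by the human cytomegalovirus immediate-early enhancer and promoter, followed by a fragment of CMV intron A and an SP6 phage promoter that could support in vitro transcription. The open reading frame encodes msfGFP fused to the N terminus of HMGB1, and transcripts are terminated by an SV40 polyadenylation signal. The automated annotation labels the fluorescent protein as a SiriusGFP fragment and matches the HMGB1 segment to the bovine ortholog, which reflects sequence similarity; the catalogue entry specifies msfGFP and the human gene. A short fragment annotated as an IgH signal sequence lies upstream of the fusion and appears to be a backbone remnant. An SV40 enhancer/early promoter sits downstream of the cassette, with no mammalian selection marker annotated after it.

The insert is described as "HMGB1-Mut" carrying an F13A substitution, but the record does not explain the underlying "Mut" alteration or the numbering context of F13A. The insert was assembled by Gibson cloning. The associated publication concerns probing biomolecular condensate microenvironments, which is consistent with using the plasmid for transient expression and imaging of the GFP fusion in mammalian cells.
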