Addgene plasmid #237624: pRK5_msfGFP-HMGB1-Mut-F13A
Purpose: For overexpression of msfGFP-HMGB1-Mut-F13A
Depositing lab: Denes Hnisz. Depositing organization: Max Planck Institute for Molecular Genetics. Publication: Probing condensate microenvironments with a micropeptide killswitch. Zhang Y, Stoppelkamp I, Fernandez-Pernas P, Allram M, Charman M, Magalhaes AP, Piedavent-Salomon M, Sommer G, Sung YC, Meyer K, Grams N, Halko E, Dongre S, Meierhofer D, Malszycki M, Ilik IA, Aktas T, Kraushar ML, Vastenhouw N, Weitzman MD, Grebien F, Niskanen H, Hnisz D. Nature. 2025 Jun 4. doi: 10.1038/s41586-025-09141-5. PubMed 40468084.
Backbone
  Vector backbone: pRK5
  Vector type: Mammalian Expression
Growth in bacteria
  Bacterial resistance: Ampicillin, 100 μg/mL
  Growth temperature: 37°C
  Growth strain: DH5alpha
  Copy number: High Copy
Gene/Insert
  Gene/Insert name: HMGB1-Mut-F13A
  Species: H. sapiens (human)
  Mutation: F13A
  Entrez Gene: HMGB1 (a.k.a. HMG-1, HMG1, HMG3, SBP-1)
  Tag / fusion protein: msfGFP (N terminal on insert)
  Cloning method: Gibson Cloning
Terms and licenses: Academic/Nonprofit Terms; Industry Terms: Not Available to Industry
How to cite: pRK5_msfGFP-HMGB1-Mut-F13A was a gift from Denes Hnisz (Addgene plasmid # 237624 ; http://n2t.net/addgene:237624 ; RRID:Addgene_237624)
